Addgene plasmid #143772: TFORF1205
Purpose: Lentiviral vector for overexpressing transcription factor ORFs with unique 24-bp barcodes. Barcodes facilitate identification of transcription factors in pooled screens.
Depositing lab: Feng Zhang. Depositing organization: Broad Institute. Publication: A transcription factor atlas of directed differentiation. Joung J, Ma S, Tay T, Geiger-Schuller KR, Kirchgatterer PC, Verdine VK, Guo B, Arias-Garcia MA, Allen WE, Singh A, Kuksenko O, Abudayyeh OO, Gootenberg JS, Fu Z, Macrae RK, Buenrostro JD, Regev A, Zhang F. Cell. 2023 Jan 5;186(1):209-229.e26. doi: 10.1016/j.cell.2022.11.026. PubMed 36608654.
Backbone
  Vector backbone: pLX_TRC317
  Backbone manufacturer: Broad Institute Genetic Perturbation Platform
  Backbone size w/o insert (bp): 8264
  Vector type: Mammalian Expression, Lentiviral
  Selectable markers: Puromycin
Growth in bacteria
  Bacterial resistance: Ampicillin, 100 μg/mL
  Growth temperature: 37°C
  Growth strain: NEB Stable
  Copy number: High Copy
Gene/Insert
  Gene/Insert name: ZNF205
  Species: H. sapiens (human)
  Insert size (bp): 1766
  Entrez Gene: ZNF205 (a.k.a. RhitH, ZNF210, Zfp13)
  Promoter: EF1a
  Cloning method: Unknown
  Sequencing primers: 5′ GGGTGGAGACTGAAGTTAGGCCAG; 3′ CACATAGCGTAAAAGGAGCAACATAG
Terms and licenses: Academic/Nonprofit Terms; Industry Terms: Not Available to Industry
Depositor comments: NM_001042428,NM_003456,NM_001278158,XM_005255558,ENST00000382192,ENST00000219091,ENST00000620094 . The transcription factor ORF portion of this plasmid was synthesized by Genewiz. Please test multiple small colonies in case of plasmid recombination. To make this collection available in a timely manner, a portion of this collection was not fully sequenced by Addgene. If an Addgene verified full plasmid sequence is not available, please contact us prior to placing an order to request the full sequence.
How to cite: TFORF1205 was a gift from Feng Zhang (Addgene plasmid # 143772 ; http://n2t.net/addgene:143772 ; RRID:Addgene_143772)
