[The description below was written by a language model from this plasmid's Addgene catalogue record and pLannotate feature annotations shown in this document.]
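Description:
TFORF1205 is a lentiviral mammalian expression plasmid built on the pLX_TRC317 backbone and carrying the human zinc-finger gene ZNF205 (also known as ZNF210) as one member of a barcoded transcription factor ORF collection. It is maintained in E. coli through a high-copy ColE1/pUC-type origin and an ampicillin resistance gene (β-lactamase). An f1 origin and remnants of a lacZα/lac promoter cloning region flanked by T7 and T3 promoters are also present in the bacterial portion. The depositor notes that the plasmid can recombine, as is common for LTR-containing vectors.

The viral cassette has a third-generation, self-inactivating layout. An RSV promoter drives a truncated HIV-1 5' LTR, followed by the Ψ packaging signal with a partial gag sequence, the Rev response element for Rev-dependent nuclear export of the genomic RNA, a cPPT/CTS element, and a ΔU3 3' LTR with a downstream SV40 polyadenylation signal. Within this unit, an SV40 early promoter/origin region drives puromycin N-acetyltransferase for selecting transduced cells, and a separate EF-1α promoter drives the synthesized ZNF205 ORF. A WPRE downstream enhances transcript expression. The annotation tool matched ZNF205 as two fragments with an unannotated stretch between them, which probably reflects incomplete matching to the reference protein across the roughly 1.8 kb insert. The unique 24-bp barcode described in the catalogue entry is not annotated in the feature table, so its position is not stated. The short U6 promoter fragment after the ORF is only a partial match.

The construct is intended for overexpressing ZNF205 in mammalian cells by lentiviral transduction. The barcode allows the factor to be identified in pooled transcription factor screens, such as those for directed differentiation.
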