Features (pLannotate 1.2.2; 32 found; start..end, strand, type, name):
      5..231     +  promoter       RSV promoter: Rous sarcoma virus enhancer/promoter
    232..412     +  LTR            5' LTR (truncated): truncated 5' long terminal repeat (LTR) from HIV-1
    459..584     +  misc_feature   HIV-1 Ψ: packaging signal of human immunodeficiency virus type 1
    568..931     +  CDS            HIV-1 gag (fragment): gag protein from human immunodeficiency virus 1; gag
   1077..1310    +  misc_feature   RRE: The Rev response element (RRE) of HIV-1 allows for Rev-dependent mRNA export from the nucleus to the cytoplasm.
   1687..1713    +  CDS            Rev (fragment): human immunodeficiency virus 1 (HIV-1) Rev protein; rev; enhances nuclear export of unspliced and incompletely spliced viral mRNAs
   1720..1743    +  promoter       SV40 promoter (fragment): SV40 early promoter
   1744..1815    +  promoter       SV40 promoter (fragment): SV40 enhancer and early promoter
   1839..1974    +  rep_origin     SV40 ori: SV40 origin of replication
   2020..2616    +  CDS            PuroR (fragment): puromycin N-acetyltransferase; pac from Streptomyces; confers resistance to puromycin
   2665..2782    +  misc_feature   cPPT/CTS: central polypurine tract and central termination sequence of HIV-1
   2847..2913    +  CDS            small t antigen (fragment): SV40 (simian virus 40) small t antigen
   2920..4098    +  promoter       EF-1α promoter: strong constitutive promoter for human elongation factor EF-1α
   4115..5110    +  CDS            ZNF205 (fragment): ZN205_HUMAN - Also known as ZNF210. Experimental evidence at protein level: Swiss-Prot protein existence level 1. May be involved in transcriptional regulation. From Homo sapiens (Human).
   5687..5776    +  CDS            ZNF205 (fragment): ZN205_HUMAN - Also known as ZNF210. Experimental evidence at protein level: Swiss-Prot protein existence level 1. May be involved in transcriptional regulation. From Homo sapiens (Human).
   5792..5845    +  promoter       U6 promoter (fragment): RNA polymerase III promoter for human U6 snRNA
   5887..6475    +  misc_feature   WPRE: woodchuck hepatitis virus posttranscriptional regulatory element
   6526..6545    +  misc_feature   cPPT/CTS (fragment): central polypurine tract and central termination sequence of HIV-1
   6547..6780    +  LTR            3' LTR (ΔU3): self-inactivating 3' long terminal repeat (LTR) from HIV-1
   6858..6979    +  polyA_signal   SV40 poly(A) signal: SV40 polyadenylation signal
   7019..7154    +  rep_origin     SV40 ori: SV40 origin of replication
   7175..7193    -  promoter       T7 promoter: promoter for bacteriophage T7 RNA polymerase
   7201..7356    +  CDS            lacZα (fragment): LacZα fragment of β-galactosidase; lacZ fragment
   7361..7789    +  rep_origin     f1 ori (sequence partly withheld): f1 bacteriophage origin of replication; arrow indicates direction of (+) strand synthesis
   7842..7946    +  promoter       AmpR promoter: bla
   7947..8807    +  CDS            AmpR: β-lactamase; bla; confers resistance to ampicillin, carbenicillin, and related antibiotics
   8978..9566    +  rep_origin     ori: high-copy-number ColE1/pMB1/pBR322/pUC origin of replication
   9749..9841    +  CDS            lacI (fragment): lac repressor; lacI; The lac repressor binds to the lac operator to inhibit transcription in E. coli. This inhibition can be relieved by adding lactose or isopropyl-β-D-thiogalactopyranoside (IPTG).
   9854..9875    +  protein_bind   CAP binding site: CAP binding activates transcription in the presence of cAMP. E. coli catabolite activator protein
   9890..9920    +  promoter       lac promoter: promoter for the E. coli lac operon
   9928..9944    +  protein_bind   lac operator: The lac repressor binds to the lac operator to inhibit transcription in E. coli. This inhibition can be relieved by adding lactose or isopropyl-β-D-thiogalactopyranoside (IPTG). lac repressor encoded by lacI
   9989..10007   +  promoter       T3 promoter: promoter for bacteriophage T3 RNA polymerase
>Addgene plasmid #143772 | TFORF1205 | addgene full sequence | sequence record 407866 | Addgene NGS Result
TTAATGTAGTCTTATGCAATACTCTTGTAGTCTTGCAACATGGTAACGATGAGTTAGCAACATGCCTTAC
AAGGAGAGAAAAAGCACCGTGCATGCCGATTGGTGGAAGTAAGGTGGTACGATCGTGCCTTATTAGGAAG
GCAACAGACGGGTCTGACATGGATTGGACGAACCACTGAATTGCCGCATTGCAGAGATATTGTATTTAAG
TGCCTAGCTCGATACATAAACGGGTCTCTCTGGTTAGACCAGATCTGAGCCTGGGAGCTCTCTGGCTAAC
TAGGGAACCCACTGCTTAAGCCTCAATAAAGCTTGCCTTGAGTGCTTCAAGTAGTGTGTGCCCGTCTGTT
GTGTGACTCTGGTAACTAGAGATCCCTCAGACCCTTTTAGTCAGTGTGGAAAATCTCTAGCAGTGGCGCC
CGAACAGGGACTTGAAAGCGAAAGGGAAACCAGAGGAGCTCTCTCGACGCAGGACTCGGCTTGCTGAAGC
GCGCACGGCAAGAGGCGAGGGGCGGCGACTGGTGAGTACGCCAAAAATTTTGACTAGCGGAGGCTAGAAG
GAGAGAGATGGGTGCGAGAGCGTCAGTATTAAGCGGGGGAGAATTAGATCGCGATGGGAAAAAATTCGGT
TAAGGCCAGGGGGAAAGAAAAAATATAAATTAAAACATATAGTATGGGCAAGCAGGGAGCTAGAACGATT
CGCAGTTAATCCTGGCCTGTTAGAAACATCAGAAGGCTGTAGACAAATACTGGGACAGCTACAACCATCC
CTTCAGACAGGATCAGAAGAACTTAGATCATTATATAATACAGTAGCAACCCTCTATTGTGTGCATCAAA
GGATAGAGATAAAAGACACCAAGGAAGCTTTAGACAAGATAGAGGAAGAGCAAAACAAAAGTAAGACCAC
CGCACAGCAAGCGGCCGCTGATCTTCAGACCTGGAGGAGGAGATATGAGGGACAATTGGAGAAGTGAATT
ATATAAATATAAAGTAGTAAAAATTGAACCATTAGGAGTAGCACCCACCAAGGCAAAGAGAAGAGTGGTG
CAGAGAGAAAAAAGAGCAGTGGGAATAGGAGCTTTGTTCCTTGGGTTCTTGGGAGCAGCAGGAAGCACTA
TGGGCGCAGCGTCAATGACGCTGACGGTACAGGCCAGACAATTATTGTCTGGTATAGTGCAGCAGCAGAA
CAATTTGCTGAGGGCTATTGAGGCGCAACAGCATCTGTTGCAACTCACAGTCTGGGGCATCAAGCAGCTC
CAGGCAAGAATCCTGGCTGTGGAAAGATACCTAAAGGATCAACAGCTCCTGGGGATTTGGGGTTGCTCTG
GAAAACTCATTTGCACCACTGCTGTGCCTTGGAATGCTAGTTGGAGTAATAAATCTCTGGAACAGATTTG
GAATCACACGACCTGGATGGAGTGGGACAGAGAAATTAACAATTACACAAGCTTAATACACTCCTTAATT
GAAGAATCGCAAAACCAGCAAGAAAAGAATGAACAAGAATTATTGGAATTAGATAAATGGGCAAGTTTGT
GGAATTGGTTTAACATAACAAATTGGCTGTGGTATATAAAATTATTCATAATGATAGTAGGAGGCTTGGT
AGGTTTAAGAATAGTTTTTGCTGTACTTTCTATAGTGAATAGAGTTAGGCAGGGATATTCACCATTATCG
TTTCAGACCCACCTCCCAACCCCGAGGGGACCCATGCATTGCATCTCAATTAGTCAGCAACCAGGTGTGG
AAAGTCCCCAGGCTCCCCAGCAGGCAGAAGTATGCAAAGCATGCGTCTCAATTAGTCAGCAACCATAGTC
CCGCCCCTAACTCCGCCCATCCCGCCCCTAACTCCGCCCAGTTCCGCCCATTCTCCGCCCCATGGCTGAC
TAATTTTTTTTATTTATGCAGAGGCCGAGGCCGCCTCGGCCTCTGAGCTATTCCAGAAGTAGTGAGGAGG
CTTTTTTGGAGGCCTAGGCTTTTGCAAAAAGCTTTCTAGAGGTACCACCGGAGCTTACCATGACCGAGTA
CAAGCCCACGGTGCGCCTCGCCACCCGCGACGACGTCCCCAGGGCCGTACGCACCCTCGCCGCCGCGTTC
GCCGACTACCCCGCCACGCGCCACACCGTCGATCCGGACCGCCACATCGAGCGGGTCACCGAGCTGCAAG
AACTCTTCCTCACGCGCGTCGGGCTCGACATCGGCAAGGTGTGGGTCGCGGACGACGGCGCCGCCGTGGC
GGTCTGGACCACGCCGGAGAGCGTCGAAGCGGGGGCGGTGTTCGCCGAGATCGGCCCGCGCATGGCCGAG
TTGAGCGGTTCCCGGCTGGCCGCGCAGCAACAGATGGAAGGCCTCCTGGCGCCGCACCGGCCCAAGGAGC
CCGCGTGGTTCCTGGCCACCGTCGGCGTCTCGCCCGACCACCAGGGCAAGGGTCTGGGCAGCGCCGTCGT
GCTCCCCGGAGTGGAGGCGGCCGAGCGCGCCGGGGTGCCCGCCTTCCTGGAGACCTCCGCGCCCCGCAAC
CTCCCCTTCTACGAGCGGCTCGGCTTCACCGTCACCGCCGACGTCGAGGTGCCCGAAGGACCGCGCACCT
GGTGCATGACCCGCAAGCCCGGTGCCAGTTAACGAATTCTAGATCTTGAGACAAATGGCAGTATTCATCC
ACAATTTTAAAAGAAAAGGGGGGATTGGGGGGTACAGTGCAGGGGAAAGAATAGTAGACATAATAGCAAC
AGACATACAAACTAAAGAATTACAAAAACAAATTACAAAAATTCAAAATTTTCGGGTTTATTACAGGGAC
AGCAGAGATCCACTTTGGCGCCGGCTCGAGGCCTGCAGGTGCAAAGATGGATAAAGTTTTAAACAGAGAG
GAATCTTTGCAGCTAATGGACCTTCTAGGTCTTGAAAGGAGTGGGAATTGGCTCCGGTGCCCGTCAGTGG
GCAGAGCGCACATCGCCCACAGTCCCCGAGAAGTTGGGGGGAGGGGTCGGCAATTGAACCGGTGCCTAGA
GAAGGTGGCGCGGGGTAAACTGGGAAAGTGATGTCGTGTACTGGCTCCGCCTTTTTCCCGAGGGTGGGGG
AGAACCGTATATAAGTGCAGTAGTCGCCGTGAACGTTCTTTTTCGCAACGGGTTTGCCGCCAGAACACAG
GTAAGTGCCGTGTGTGGTTCCCGCGGGCCTGGCCTCTTTACGGGTTATGGCCCTTGCGTGCCTTGAATTA
CTTCCACCTGGCTGCAGTACGTGATTCTTGATCCCGAGCTTCGGGTTGGAAGTGGGTGGGAGAGTTCGAG
GCCTTGCGCTTAAGGAGCCCCTTCGCCTCGTGCTTGAGTTGAGGCCTGGCCTGGGCGCTGGGGCCGCCGC
GTGCGAATCTGGTGGCACCTTCGCGCCTGTCTCGCTGCTTTCGATAAGTCTCTAGCCATTTAAAATTTTT
GATGACCTGCTGCGACGCTTTTTTTCTGGCAAGATAGTCTTGTAAATGCGGGCCAAGATCTGCACACTGG
TATTTCGGTTTTTGGGGCCGCGGGCGGCGACGGGGCCCGTGCGTCCCAGCGCACATGTTCGGCGAGGCGG
GGCCTGCGAGCGCGGCCACCGAGAATCGGACGGGGGTAGTCTCAAGCTGGCCGGCCTGCTCTGGTGCCTG
GCCTCGCGCCGCCGTGTATCGCCCCGCCCTGGGCGGCAAGGCTGGCCCGGTCGGCACCAGTTGCGTGAGC
GGAAAGATGGCCGCTTCCCGGCCCTGCTGCAGGGAGCTCAAAATGGAGGACGCGGCGCTCGGGAGAGCGG
GCGGGTGAGTCACCCACACAAAGGAAAAGGGCCTTTCCGTCCTCAGCCGTCGCTTCATGTGACTCCACGG
AGTACCGGGCGCCGTCCAGGCACCTCGATTAGTTCTCGAGCTTTTGGAGTACGTCGTCTTTAGGTTGGGG
GGAGGGGTTTTATGCGATGGAGTTTCCCCACACTGAGTGGGTGGAGACTGAAGTTAGGCCAGCTTGGCAC
TTGATGTAATTCTCCTTGGAATTTGCCCTTTTTGAGTTTGGATCTTGGTTCATTCTCAAGCCTCAGACAG
TGGTTCAAAGTTTTTTTCTTCCATTTCAGGTGTCGTGAGGCTAGCACCGCCACCATGTCTGCAGACGGCG
GAGGCATCCAGGACACCCAGGACAAGGAGACACCCCCGGAGGTTCCAGATCGTGGACATCCTCATCAGGA
AATGCCTTCTAAGCTGGGGGAGGCGGTACCTTCAGGGGACACTCAGGAGTCACTGCACATTAAGATGGAG
CCCGAAGAGCCACACTCCGAGGGGGCATCGCAGGAGGATGGGGCTCAAGGTGCCTGGGGCTGGGCACCCC
TAAGTCACGGCTCTAAGGAGAAAGCTCTCTTCCTGCCTGGCGGAGCCCTCCCCTCCCCCCGGATCCCCGT
GCTTTCCCGAGAGGGGAGGACCAGAGACCGGCAGATGGCTGCAGCGCTCCTCACTGCCTGGTCCCAGATG
CCAGTGACTTTCGAGGATGTGGCCTTGTACCTCTCCCGGGAGGAGTGGGGACGGCTGGACCACACGCAGC
AGAACTTCTACAGGGATGTCCTGCAGAAGAAAAATGGGCTGTCACTGGGCTTTCCCTTCAGCAGGCCTTT
CTGGGCCCCTCAAGCGCACGGCAAGGGTGAGGCCTCGGGCTCCAGCCGGCAGGCAGGAGATGAGAAGGAG
TGGAGAGGCGCGTGCACAGGAGCCGTCGAGGTGGGGCAGAGGGTGCAGACCTCATCCGTGGCAGCCCTTG
GGAATGTGAAGCCCTTCAGAACCAGGGCAGGGAGAGTCCAGTGGGGCGTCCCGCAGTGCGCGCAGGAAGC
AGCCTGCGGCCGGAGCTCAGGGCCGGCCAAAGACTCCGGGCAGCCGGCTGAGCCAGATCGCACCCCGGAT
GCAGCTCCGCCAGACCCCAGTCCCACGGAGCCCCAGGAGTACCGCGTCCCGGAGAAGCCCAACGAGGAGG
AGAAGGGCGCCCCGGAGAGTGGCGAGGAGGGCCTGGCCCCTGACAGTGAGGTGGGCAGGAAGAGCTACCG
GTGCGAGCAGTGCGGCAAGGGCTTCAGCTGGCACTCGCACCTGGTGACGCACCGGCGCACGCACACGGGC
GAGAAGCCCTACGCCTGCACTGACTGCGGGAAGCGCTTCGGCCGCAGCTCGCACCTCATCCAGCACCAGA
TCATCCACACGGGCGAGAAGCCCTACACCTGCCCCGCCTGCCGGAAGAGCTTCAGCCACCACTCCACGCT
GATTCAGCACCAGCGCATCCACACCGGAGAGAAGCCCTACGTGTGCGACCGCTGCGCCAAGCGCTTCACC
CGCCGCTCGGACTTGGTCACCCACCAGGGCACCCACACGGGCGCCAAGCCGCACAAGTGCCCCATCTGCG
CCAAGTGCTTCACGCAGAGCTCGGCGCTAGTCACCCACCAGCGCACCCACACTGGGGTCAAGCCCTATCC
GTGCCCCGAGTGCGGCAAGTGCTTCAGCCAGCGTTCCAACCTCATCGCGCACAACCGCACACACACAGGC
GAGAAGCCCTACCACTGCCTCGACTGCGGCAAGAGCTTCAGCCACAGCTCGCACCTCACCGCGCACCAGC
GCACCCACCGTGGCGTGCGGCCCTACGCCTGCCCGTTGTGCGGCAAGAGCTTCAGCCGGCGCTCCAACCT
GCACCGGCACGAGAAGATCCACACCACCGGGCCCAAGGCCCTGGCCATGCTGATGCTGGGGGCGGCGGCG
GCGGGGGCTCTGGCCACACCCCCACCCGCTCCCACCTAGTAATGAACTAGTCCGTAACTTGAAAGTATTT
CGATTTCTTGGCTTTATATATCTTGTGGAAAGGACGATGCGCTGATTGTAGTGTGCAATTAACGCGTTAA
GTCGACAATCAACCTCTGGATTACAAAATTTGTGAAAGATTGACTGGTATTCTTAACTATGTTGCTCCTT
TTACGCTATGTGGATACGCTGCTTTAATGCCTTTGTATCATGCTATTGCTTCCCGTATGGCTTTCATTTT
CTCCTCCTTGTATAAATCCTGGTTGCTGTCTCTTTATGAGGAGTTGTGGCCCGTTGTCAGGCAACGTGGC
GTGGTGTGCACTGTGTTTGCTGACGCAACCCCCACTGGTTGGGGCATTGCCACCACCTGTCAGCTCCTTT
CCGGGACTTTCGCTTTCCCCCTCCCTATTGCCACGGCGGAACTCATCGCCGCCTGCCTTGCCCGCTGCTG
GACAGGGGCTCGGCTGTTGGGCACTGACAATTCCGTGGTGTTGTCGGGGAAATCATCGTCCTTTCCTTGG
CTGCTCGCCTGTGTTGCCACCTGGATTCTGCGCGGGACGTCCTTCTGCTACGTCCCTTCGGCCCTCAATC
CAGCGGACCTTCCTTCCCGCGGCCTGCTGCCGGCTCTGCGGCCTCTTCCGCGTCTTCGCCTTCGCCCTCA
GACGAGTCGGATCTCCCTTTGGGCCGCCTCCCCGCGTCGACTTTAAGACCAATGACTTACAAGGCAGCTG
TAGATCTTAGCCACTTTTTAAAAGAAAAGGGGGGACTGGAAGGGCTAATTCACTCCCAACGAAGACAAGA
TCTGCTTTTTGCTTGTACTGGGTCTCTCTGGTTAGACCAGATCTGAGCCTGGGAGCTCTCTGGCTAACTA
GGGAACCCACTGCTTAAGCCTCAATAAAGCTTGCCTTGAGTGCTTCAAGTAGTGTGTGCCCGTCTGTTGT
GTGACTCTGGTAACTAGAGATCCCTCAGACCCTTTTAGTCAGTGTGGAAAATCTCTAGCAGTACGTATAG
TAGTTCATGTCATCTTATTATTCAGTATTTATAACTTGCAAAGAAATGAATATCAGAGAGTGAGAGGAAC
TTGTTTATTGCAGCTTATAATGGTTACAAATAAAGCAATAGCATCACAAATTTCACAAATAAAGCATTTT
TTTCACTGCATTCTAGTTGTGGTTTGTCCAAACTCATCAATGTATCTTATCATGTCTGGCTCTAGCTATC
CCGCCCCTAACTCCGCCCATCCCGCCCCTAACTCCGCCCAGTTCCGCCCATTCTCCGCCCCATGGCTGAC
TAATTTTTTTTATTTATGCAGAGGCCGAGGCCGCCTCGGCCTCTGAGCTATTCCAGAAGTAGTGAGGAGG
CTTTTTTGGAGGCCTAGGGACGTACCCAATTCGCCCTATAGTGAGTCGTATTACGCGCGCTCACTGGCCG
TCGTTTTACAACGTCGTGACTGGGAAAACCCTGGCGTTACCCAACTTAATCGCCTTGCAGCACATCCCCC
TTTCGCCAGCTGGCGTAATAGCGAAGAGGCCCGCACCGATCGCCCTTCCCAACAGTTGCGCAGCCTGAAT
GGCGAATGGG
[124 nt withheld, positions 7361-7484]
C
[91 nt withheld, positions 7486-7576]
A
[49 nt withheld, positions 7578-7626]
CCTTTGACGTTGGAGTCCACGTTCTTT
[37 nt withheld, positions 7654-7690]
ACCCTATCTCGGTCTATTCTTTTGATTTATAAGGGATTTTGCCGATTTCGGCCTATTGGTTAAAAAATGA
GCTGATTTAACAAAAATTTAACGCGAATTTTAACAAAATATTAACGCTTACAATTTAGGTGGCACTTTTC
GGGGAAATGTGCGCGGAACCCCTATTTGTTTATTTTTCTAAATACATTCAAATATGTATCCGCTCATGAG
ACAATAACCCTGATAAATGCTTCAATAATATTGAAAAAGGAAGAGTATGAGTATTCAACATTTCCGTGTC
GCCCTTATTCCCTTTTTTGCGGCATTTTGCCTTCCTGTTTTTGCTCACCCAGAAACGCTGGTGAAAGTAA
AAGATGCTGAAGATCAGTTGGGTGCACGAGTGGGTTACATCGAACTGGATCTCAACAGCGGTAAGATCCT
TGAGAGTTTTCGCCCCGAAGAACGTTTTCCAATGATGAGCACTTTTAAAGTTCTGCTATGTGGCGCGGTA
TTATCCCGTATTGACGCCGGGCAAGAGCAACTCGGTCGCCGCATACACTATTCTCAGAATGACTTGGTTG
AGTACTCACCAGTCACAGAAAAGCATCTTACGGATGGCATGACAGTAAGAGAATTATGCAGTGCTGCCAT
AACCATGAGTGATAACACTGCGGCCAACTTACTTCTGACAACGATCGGAGGACCGAAGGAGCTAACCGCT
TTTTTGCACAACATGGGGGATCATGTAACTCGCCTTGATCGTTGGGAACCGGAGCTGAATGAAGCCATAC
CAAACGACGAGCGTGACACCACGATGCCTGTAGCAATGGCAACAACGTTGCGCAAACTATTAACTGGCGA
ACTACTTACTCTAGCTTCCCGGCAACAATTAATAGACTGGATGGAGGCGGATAAAGTTGCAGGACCACTT
CTGCGCTCGGCCCTTCCGGCTGGCTGGTTTATTGCTGATAAATCTGGAGCCGGTGAGCGTGGGTCTCGCG
GTATCATTGCAGCACTGGGGCCAGATGGTAAGCCCTCCCGTATCGTAGTTATCTACACGACGGGGAGTCA
GGCAACTATGGATGAACGAAATAGACAGATCGCTGAGATAGGTGCCTCACTGATTAAGCATTGGTAACTG
TCAGACCAAGTTTACTCATATATACTTTAGATTGATTTAAAACTTCATTTTTAATTTAAAAGGATCTAGG
TGAAGATCCTTTTTGATAATCTCATGACCAAAATCCCTTAACGTGAGTTTTCGTTCCACTGAGCGTCAGA
CCCCGTAGAAAAGATCAAAGGATCTTCTTGAGATCCTTTTTTTCTGCGCGTAATCTGCTGCTTGCAAACA
AAAAAACCACCGCTACCAGCGGTGGTTTGTTTGCCGGATCAAGAGCTACCAACTCTTTTTCCGAAGGTAA
CTGGCTTCAGCAGAGCGCAGATACCAAATACTGTTCTTCTAGTGTAGCCGTAGTTAGGCCACCACTTCAA
GAACTCTGTAGCACCGCCTACATACCTCGCTCTGCTAATCCTGTTACCAGTGGCTGCTGCCAGTGGCGAT
AAGTCGTGTCTTACCGGGTTGGACTCAAGACGATAGTTACCGGATAAGGCGCAGCGGTCGGGCTGAACGG
GGGGTTCGTGCACACAGCCCAGCTTGGAGCGAACGACCTACACCGAACTGAGATACCTACAGCGTGAGCT
ATGAGAAAGCGCCACGCTTCCCGAAGGGAGAAAGGCGGACAGGTATCCGGTAAGCGGCAGGGTCGGAACA
GGAGAGCGCACGAGGGAGCTTCCAGGGGGAAACGCCTGGTATCTTTATAGTCCTGTCGGGTTTCGCCACC
TCTGACTTGAGCGTCGATTTTTGTGATGCTCGTCAGGGGGGCGGAGCCTATGGAAAAACGCCAGCAACGC
GGCCTTTTTACGGTTCCTGGCCTTTTGCTGGCCTTTTGCTCACATGTTCTTTCCTGCGTTATCCCCTGAT
TCTGTGGATAACCGTATTACCGCCTTTGAGTGAGCTGATACCGCTCGCCGCAGCCGAACGACCGAGCGCA
GCGAGTCAGTGAGCGAGGAAGCGGAAGAGCGCCCAATACGCAAACCGCCTCTCCCCGCGCGTTGGCCGAT
TCATTAATGCAGCTGGCACGACAGGTTTCCCGACTGGAAAGCGGGCAGTGAGCGCAACGCAATTAATGTG
AGTTAGCTCACTCATTAGGCACCCCAGGCTTTACACTTTATGCTTCCGGCTCGTATGTTGTGTGGAATTG
TGAGCGGATAACAATTTCACACAGGAAACAGCTATGACCATGATTACGCCAAGCGCGCAATTAACCCTCA
CTAAAGGGAACAAAAGCTGGAGCTGCAAGC
