>Addgene plasmid #143772 | TFORF1205 | depositor partial sequence | sequence record 283443 | Insert
ACCGCCACCATGTCTGCAGACGGCGGAGGCATCCAGGACACCCAGGACAAGGAGACACCCCCGGAGGTTC
CAGATCGTGGACATCCTCATCAGGAAATGCCTTCTAAGCTGGGGGAGGCGGTACCTTCAGGGGACACTCA
GGAGTCACTGCACATTAAGATGGAGCCCGAAGAGCCACACTCCGAGGGGGCATCGCAGGAGGATGGGGCT
CAAGGTGCCTGGGGCTGGGCACCCCTAAGTCACGGCTCTAAGGAGAAAGCTCTCTTCCTGCCTGGCGGAG
CCCTCCCCTCCCCCCGGATCCCCGTGCTTTCCCGAGAGGGGAGGACCAGAGACCGGCAGATGGCTGCAGC
GCTCCTCACTGCCTGGTCCCAGATGCCAGTGACTTTCGAGGATGTGGCCTTGTACCTCTCCCGGGAGGAG
TGGGGACGGCTGGACCACACGCAGCAGAACTTCTACAGGGATGTCCTGCAGAAGAAAAATGGGCTGTCAC
TGGGCTTTCCCTTCAGCAGGCCTTTCTGGGCCCCTCAAGCGCACGGCAAGGGTGAGGCCTCGGGCTCCAG
CCGGCAGGCAGGAGATGAGAAGGAGTGGAGAGGCGCGTGCACAGGAGCCGTCGAGGTGGGGCAGAGGGTG
CAGACCTCATCCGTGGCAGCCCTTGGGAATGTGAAGCCCTTCAGAACCAGGGCAGGGAGAGTCCAGTGGG
GCGTCCCGCAGTGCGCGCAGGAAGCAGCCTGCGGCCGGAGCTCAGGGCCGGCCAAAGACTCCGGGCAGCC
GGCTGAGCCAGATCGCACCCCGGATGCAGCTCCGCCAGACCCCAGTCCCACGGAGCCCCAGGAGTACCGC
GTCCCGGAGAAGCCCAACGAGGAGGAGAAGGGCGCCCCGGAGAGTGGCGAGGAGGGCCTGGCCCCTGACA
GTGAGGTGGGCAGGAAGAGCTACCGGTGCGAGCAGTGCGGCAAGGGCTTCAGCTGGCACTCGCACCTGGT
GACGCACCGGCGCACGCACACGGGCGAGAAGCCCTACGCCTGCACTGACTGCGGGAAGCGCTTCGGCCGC
AGCTCGCACCTCATCCAGCACCAGATCATCCACACGGGCGAGAAGCCCTACACCTGCCCCGCCTGCCGGA
AGAGCTTCAGCCACCACTCCACGCTGATTCAGCACCAGCGCATCCACACCGGAGAGAAGCCCTACGTGTG
CGACCGCTGCGCCAAGCGCTTCACCCGCCGCTCGGACTTGGTCACCCACCAGGGCACCCACACGGGCGCC
AAGCCGCACAAGTGCCCCATCTGCGCCAAGTGCTTCACGCAGAGCTCGGCGCTAGTCACCCACCAGCGCA
CCCACACTGGGGTCAAGCCCTATCCGTGCCCCGAGTGCGGCAAGTGCTTCAGCCAGCGTTCCAACCTCAT
CGCGCACAACCGCACACACACAGGCGAGAAGCCCTACCACTGCCTCGACTGCGGCAAGAGCTTCAGCCAC
AGCTCGCACCTCACCGCGCACCAGCGCACCCACCGTGGCGTGCGGCCCTACGCCTGCCCGTTGTGCGGCA
AGAGCTTCAGCCGGCGCTCCAACCTGCACCGGCACGAGAAGATCCACACCACCGGGCCCAAGGCCCTGGC
CATGCTGATGCTGGGGGCGGCGGCGGCGGGGGCTCTGGCCACACCCCCACCCGCTCCCACCTAGTAATGA
ACTAGTCCGTAACTTGAAAGTATTTCGATTTCTTGGCTTTATATATCTTGTGGAAAGGACGATGCGCTGA
TTGTAGTGTGCAATTA
