>Addgene plasmid #143772 | TFORF1205 | depositor partial sequence | sequence record 283444 | Barcode
TGCGCTGATTGTAGTGTGCAATTA
